>Addgene plasmid #133664 | ZJOM103 | addgene full sequence | sequence record 292147 | Addgene NGS Result
AAGAAGAAGAGGAAAATGCTGGCGAACCAGCTATCGCTCATCAAGATAGTGTTCCCACCAACGATTCTAC
TGCCCCAAGGTCTACCCATACGAGGAACATATCACTATCTTCAAATGGTTCGAACACAAACTCAACCATA
ATTTTAGTGAAAACTACGTTGGAGACAATTTTAAATGATAAGGACATTAAAAAGAATTCGAATGCTCAGA
AGGCTATCGAAAGGACATTACAAAAATTTAAGGAATTTGATCCGCAAACCACGAATAACCCACATTACGT
GGATTCAATACTAGTATTCGAAGCACTAAGGGCAAGCTGTCGTACCAAATCCTCCAAAGTTCAAAGTTTG
GCTTTAGATTGCCTGTCAAAATTGTTTTCTTTTAGATCGCTAGACGAGACCCTGTTAGTGAATCCACCCG
ATTCTTTAGCCTCTAATGATCAACGACAAGATGCTGCCGATGGAATAACGCCGCCTCCAAAACAAAAAAT
TATAGACGCTGCAATTGATACTATTTCAGACTGTTTTCAAGGTGAAGGCACTGATGACCGTGTGGAACTA
CAAATCGTTAGAGCTTTATCTAGTTGCATTTTAGAAGAGGATTCAAGTTCTTTATGCCACGGTGCTTCCT
TGCTAAAGGCTATCAGAACAATCTACAACGTTTTCGTCTTTTCGTTGAACCCATCCAATCAAGGTATTGC
ACAGGCGACCTTGACACAAATTATTAGTTCGGTGTATGATAAAATCGATCTCAAACAAAGTACCTCTTCA
GCAGTATCCTTATCGACAAAAAATCATCAACAACAATCCGCCATAGAACTTTCCGAGGCTTCTGAAAATG
CAGAAACGCCGGCTCCTTTAACTCTGGAAAATATGGATAAGTTGAATGACGATGAGGAAAGACTAATGGA
CGCTCAACAGCCTGATTCTATCGCCATAACTAACCAAGATCTAGCTGTTAAAGATGCGTTCTTAGTGTTT
AGAGTCATGGCGAAAATATGTGCTAAACCTTTGGAAACAGAACTCGACATGAGGTCACATGCCGTCAGGT
CAAAGCTTTTATCTCTTCACATCATTTACTCTATTATCAAAGATCATATTGACGTATTCCTTTCCCACAA
CATTTTTCTACCAGGAAAGGAGCGTGTGTGCTTTATCGATTCAATTAGACAATATTTACGTCTTGTTTTA
TCAAGGAATGCTGCCTCGCCTCTAGCTCCAGTTTTCGAGGTTACTTTAGAAATTATGTGGCTATTGATTG
CTAATTTGAGAGCAGATTTCGTGAAGGAAATTCCAGTTTTTTTAACAGAAATCTACTTCCCCATTTCAGA
ATTAACCACTTCCACCTCCCAACAAAAGAGATATTTTTTAAGTGTTATTCAACGAATTTGTAACGACCCA
AGAACTTTAGTTGAATTTTACTTGAATTATGATTGTAACCCTGGAATGCCAAATGTAATGGAAATAACTG
TTGATTATTTGACAAGATTGGCTTTAACTAGGGTGGAAATTACTCAGACTCAAAGATCATACTACGATGA
ACAAATATCAAAATCCCTGTCCACCTACAATTTCTCACAATTGCCCCTTTTGACTTCTTCCAACTTGTCT
TCTAGTCCTGATGTTGGTCAAGTCAATTTACTTTTTCCACTTGATTTTGCTCTCAAAATGGTGTCACTAA
ATTGCATTGTGTCAGTTTTGCGTTCCTTAAGCTCATGGGCTCACAAAGCTTTAAATCCAAACACACACAC
TGCTAATAAGGTATTACTAAACACAACATCTTCAGCTCGTCAAGAATCTAGATCATCTTTGAGTAACGAC
GTAAGGTCTTCTATTATGACAAGTAATGATGACTTCAAACCAACATATGAAGACGAAGAAAGCAGATCAT
TGAGCAGTCAAAACATTGACGCAGACGACCCCACACAATTTGAAAATTTGAAACTAAGGAAAACTGCTTT
ATCGGAATGTATTGCTATTTTCAACAATAAACCCAAGAAAGCTATTCCAGTACTTATTAAAAAAGGATTT
TTGAAAGATGATTCTCCAATTTCCATTGCCAAGTGGTTATTAGAAACAGAAGGCCTCGACATGGCCGCTG
TTGGGGATTATCTAGGCGAAGGAGACGACAAGAACATCGCTATAATGCACGCATTTGTTGATGAGTTTGA
CTTCACTGGTATGTCCATTGTTGACGCATTAAGGTCATTTTTACAAAGTTTCAGATTGCCTGGAGAAGGT
CAAAAAATTGACAGATTCATGCTGAAATTTGCGGAAAGATTTGTGGACCAAAACCCCGGAGTCTTTTCAA
AGGCGGATACTGCATATGTGCTTTCGTATTCTTTGATCATGTTGAATACTGATTTACATTCGTCACAAAT
CAAAAATAAAATGTCTTTACAAGAGTTTTTAGAAAACAACGAAGGTATTGACAACGGAAGAGATTTACCA
AGAGACTTCTTGGAAGGTTTGTTCAACGAAATTGCTAACAATGAAATCAAGTTAATTTCTGAACAGCATC
AGGCAATGCTTTCAGGTGATACCAATCTTGTCCAACAACAGCAATCTGCTTTCAACTTCTTTAATTCTCG
TGATTTGACAAGAGAGGCATATAATCAAGTCTCAAAAGAAATTTCATCTAAAACGGAATTAGTCTTTAAG
AATTTAAACAAAAATAAAGGAGGCCCAGACGTCTATTATGCTGCTTCCCACGTTGAGCATGTTAAATCAA
TTTTCGAGACACTATGGATGTCCTTTTTAGCAGCTCTAACCCCCCCATTTAAGGATTATGATGACATTGA
CACAACCAATAAGTGTTTAGAAGGCTTGAAAATATCAATTAAAATTGCTTCTACTTTTAGAATCAATGAT
GCTAGAACCTCCTTTGTAGGTGCGTTAGTCCAATTTTGTAACCTTCAAAACCTTGAAGAAATCAAAGTTA
AAAATGTCAATGCAATGGTAATTCTTCTTGAAGTCGCGTTATCAGAAGGAAATTACTTGGAGGGATCGTG
GAAGGACATTTTGCTGGTCGTGTCTCAAATGGAAAGACTACAATTGATATCCAAAGGTATCGACAGAGAT
ACGGTTCCAGATGTTGCACAAGCTCGTGTTGCAAACCCTAGAGTTTCTTACGAATCATCAAGATCCAATA
ATACATCTTTCTTTGATGTTTGGGGCAAGAAGGCAACTCCCACAGAATTGGCTCAAGAAAAACACCATAA
TCAAACCTTATCACCCGAAATCTCTAAATTCATTTCCTCCAGTGAATTAGTCGTTTTGATGGACAATATA
TTTACCAAAAGTTCCGAGTTATCAGGTAATGCTATCGTTGATTTTATCAAAGCTTTAACCGCTGTATCTT
TAGAAGAAATTGAATCATCTGAAAATGCTTCCACACCAAGAATGTTTTCCTTGCAAAAAATGGTCGATGT
ATGTTACTACAATATGGATCGTATCAAACTAGAATGGACGCCGCTTTGGGCTGTTATGGGAAAAGCTTTC
AACAAGATTGCTACAAACTCTAACTTAGCAGTAGTATTTTTCGCTATCGATTCCCTGCGTCAATTGTCTA
TGAGATTTTTAGATATTGAGGAATTATCAGGTTTTGAATTTCAACATGATTTTTTAAAACCTTTTGAATA
CACGGTTCAAAATAGTGGCAACACTGAAGTTCAAGAAATGATTATTGAGTGTTTTAGGAACTTCATATTG
ACAAAATCGGAAAGTATCAAATCTGGCTGGAAGCCTATTCTTGAATCCTTACAATATACGGCTCGCTCAA
GCACTGAATCCATTGTATTAAAGACGCAATTGCTGGTTAGCAATGATATTGTGACAAATCACTTCGAAAA
CGTATTCTCTCAAGAAGATGCCTTTTCTGAGTTAGTTGGTGTCTTCAGAGAAATCACCAAAAATAAGAGA
TTCCAAAAGCTATCTCTACATGCTTTGGAGTCTCTAAGAAAGATGACTCAGAACGTCGCAGACATCTGTT
TTTACAATGAAAATAAGACTGAAGAAGAAAGAAAACATAACGATGCTTTACTTCGTGGGAAAGACATATT
CCAGGATGTGTGGTTCCCTATGTTATTCTGCTTCAATGATACGATCATGACAGCTGAAGACTTAGAAGTT
AGATCACGTGCATTAAACTATATGTTCGATGCCCTAGTGGCATATGGTGGTAAATTCAATGATGATTTCT
GGGAAAAGATTTGTAAGAAGTTACTATTTCCTATTTTCGGTGTATTATCCAAACATTGGGAAGTCAACCA
ATTCAATAGTCATGATGATTTAAGTGTTTGGCTTTCGACCACGTTAATTCAAGCCTTAAGGAACTTGATT
GCCCTTTTTACGCATTACTTTGAATCGTTGAACAGAATGCTCGATGGATTTTTGGGTCTGCTGGTATCCT
GTATTTGTCAAGAAAATGACACTATTGCTAGAATTGGGAGATCCTGCCTGCAACAATTGATATTGCAAAA
CGTATCTAAATTCAATGAGTACCATTGGAATCAAATAGGTGACGTATTCGATAAATTGTTTGATTTAACC
ACTGCTAATGAATTGTTCGATTATGATCCGTTACAGCAAGGAAGAAAATCATCTGTATCTCATCACCAAA
CAACTAATGATACCAGCCAACACTCAGATGATGATAGCAACGACAGAAGGGAGAACGATTCTAATATCAG
TGAGACGGTCGAAAGAGCGCATCAAGAAGAATCCAGCGAAGACGTTGGTGGTGACATGGTTGAAACACTC
AATGGGCAAACTAAGCTTAATAATGGCAATTCCGTTCCGACGGTAAAGGACGAATTGAATCCAAAGCCCG
CTAGTCTAAGTATCCCCAAGAAAACTAAGCACATGAAACGAAACGAAAGTAACGAAGATATACGTAGGAG
AATAAACATCAAGAATTCTATTGTTGTCAAATGTGTTTTACAGCTTTTGATGATAGAGCTGCTCAACGAA
TTATTCGAGAACGAAGATTTTGCCCACTGTATCCCTTACAAGGAAGCCATTAGAATTACAAGATTGTTGG
AGAAATCGTACGAATTTTCTCGTGACTTTAATGAAGATTATGGGTTAAGAACAAGACTAGTAGAGGCTCG
TGTAGTTGATAAAATACCAAACCTGTTGAAACAAGAAACGAGTGCTGCTGCAGTTCTCCTTGACATTATG
TTTCAGTTGTATCTGAACGATGATGAGAAGAAGGCTGATTTAATAACTCGTCTGATCACCATTTGCATCC
AGGTCGTAGAGGGTTATGTTTCTTTGGATGATAGAACCATGGAACGTAGTATCAATGCCTGGCGTTCAGT
GATAGTTGAAATATTACAAGGTTACTACGAATTTGATGATGAAGACTTTAGACTATACTGTCCTGCTATG
TATGCTCTGGTGATTCAAATATTAGATAAGAGCGTTCCAACGGAGTTGAGACATGCTATAAAACAATTTC
TAAGCAGAGTTGGTGAATTATACCTTTCTACTGATCTTTCTCTTGAAGTTGCTGAAGAAATGAGCGAACT
GATCAAAGAGAACATGCACATGAAGCTGTACATGGAAGGCACCGTTGACAACCACCACTTTAAGTGCACC
TCTGAGGGTGAGGGTAAGCCCTACGAAGGCACCCAAACCATGCGTATCAAAGTTGTGGAGGGCGGTCCAC
TGCCATTCGCTTTTGACATTCTGGCCACCAGCTTCCTGTACGGTTCCAAAACCTTCATTAACCATACTCA
GGGCATTCCTGATTTCTTCAAACAGAGCTTTCCGGAAGGTTTCACCTGGGAGCGTGTCACCACGTATGAA
GATGGTGGTGTGTTGACCGCCACCCAAGATACCTCCCTGCAAGATGGCTGTCTGATCTATAACGTGAAAA
TTCGTGGCGTCAACTTTACTAGCAATGGTCCCGTGATGCAGAAGAAAACCCTGGGTTGGGAGGCCTTTAC
AGAAACCCTGTATCCTGCCGATGGTGGCCTGGAGGGCCGTAACGACATGGCACTGAAGCTGGTTGGTGGC
AGCCATTTGATCGCAAATGCCAAGACCACTTACAGAAGCAAGAAACCCGCAAAAAATCTGAAGATGCCGG
GTGTTTACTATGTCGACTACCGTCTGGAAAGAATTAAAGAAGCAAATAATGAGACTTACGTGGAGCAGCA
CGAGGTTGCAGTCGCGAGATATTGCGACTTGCCTAGCAAGCTGGGTCATAAACTGAATTGAGGCGCGCCA
CTTCTAAATAAGCGAATTTCTTATGATTTATGATTTTTATTATTAAATAAGTTATAAAAAAAATAAGTGT
ATACAAATTTTAAAGTGACTCTTAGGTTTTAAAACGAAAATTCTTATTCTTGAGTAACTCTTTCCTGTAG
GTCAGGTTGCTTTCTCAGGTATAGTATGAGGTCGCTCTTATTGACCACACCTCTACCGGCAGATCCGCTA
GGGATAACAGGGTAATATCTGCAGGTCGACAACCCTTAATATAACTTCGTATAATGTATGCTATACGAAG
TTATTAGGTCTAGAGCGGCCGCGGAACGATCATTCACTATATATATATCAATTTATATATACGTATGTGT
AATTGAAGAAAGATACGTTTTTTCCTCTATTGAGAGGCCTGCTGGATGAATAGCTTTACCTTTTCTAAAT
CCTTGATACCATCAGTCTCTACTCCTCCACTTACATCGACACCGATCGCATTTGGTAACATATTAATGGC
AACAGAAACGTTATCAGGATTCAATCCACCAGCGATAATGAATTTTATCTCGGGATGACTTGCAGACCAA
CTGGAAATTGCACTCCAATTCAATTTCTCACCAGTGCCACCTTCACCAGAATCGAACAACGTCAGCACAT
TGTCTACGTGTTCATACAGGTCCAGTAGTAATTCACAATCCTGTGGGAACTGGAACCTCTTAATGATTGG
AATTGAAGATGGGATCAAAGATCTGTATTCTTTAATATCTTCATCTCCATGTAATTGTATCACATCTAGA
TTATATTCGTGGTACAGTTGAAGGACATCATCAACGGACTGATTTCTAAACACCCCGACTAGTTTAGTAC
CTTTCACGTTCTCTTGTTGGTGAACTGCAGTTGAAATACCTTTCGCAACAGATGAGTCAATGGTTCTTTT
CCTACCGGGAACACAAATGATACCTAAGTAATCAGCACCATCATCCACAGCAGTCTTTGCAGCTTCAACG
GTTTGCAAACCACACACTTTAACGAGCATCACAGTAGATTTCGCAAGAGGGTAGCTCGCTCAGAGTACCC
AAGTAAATGATTAGTAAACTGATGTTTGATAGTTCAATTTTTCAATGAAATAACCTTATATTAAAATTGA
TATTACTATTATACAAAAATAAAGAATAAAGGATTTGAGTTTATACATAAAATACCATTATTATTTGTTC
AGTGAGAGATACTGGGGTATATGGGATGTGTGTAGTGATACCATGCAATCATGTATCAAACATGGGCCCG
GTACCGAGCTCTCGAGAACCCTTAATATAACTTCGTATAATGTATGCTATACGAAGTTATTAGGTGATAT
CAGATCCACTAGTGGCCTATGCGGCCGCGGATCTGCCGGTCTCCCTATAGTGAGTCGTATTAATTTCGAT
AAGCCAGGTTAACCTGCATTAATGAATCGGCCAACGCGCGGGGAGAGGCGGTTTGCGTATTGGGCGCTCT
TCCGCTTCCTCGCTCACTGACTCGCTGCGCTCGGTCGTTCGGCTGCGGCGAGCGGTATCAGCTCACTCAA
AGGCGGTAATACGGTTATCCACAGAATCAGGGGATAACGCAGGAAAGAACATGTGAGCAAAAGGCCAGCA
AAAGGCCAGGAACCGTAAAAAGGCCGCGTTGCTGGCGTTTTTCCATAGGCTCCGCCCCCCTGACGAGCAT
CACAAAAATCGACGCTCAAGTCAGAGGTGGCGAAACCCGACAGGACTATAAAGATACCAGGCGTTTCCCC
CTGGAAGCTCCCTCGTGCGCTCTCCTGTTCCGACCCTGCCGCTTACCGGATACCTGTCCGCCTTTCTCCC
TTCGGGAAGCGTGGCGCTTTCTCATAGCTCACGCTGTAGGTATCTCAGTTCGGTGTAGGTCGTTCGCTCC
AAGCTGGGCTGTGTGCACGAACCCCCCGTTCAGCCCGACCGCTGCGCCTTATCCGGTAACTATCGTCTTG
AGTCCAACCCGGTAAGACACGACTTATCGCCACTGGCAGCAGCCACTGGTAACAGGATTAGCAGAGCGAG
GTATGTAGGCGGTGCTACAGAGTTCTTGAAGTGGTGGCCTAACTACGGCTACACTAGAAGAACAGTATTT
GGTATCTGCGCTCTGCTGAAGCCAGTTACCTTCGGAAAAAGAGTTGGTAGCTCTTGATCCGGCAAACAAA
CCACCGCTGGTAGCGGTGGTTTTTTTGTTTGCAAGCAGCAGATTACGCGCAGAAAAAAAGGATCTCAAGA
AGATCCTTTGATCTTTTCTACGGGGTCTGACGCTCAGTGGAACGAAAACTCACGTTAAGGGATTTTGGTC
ATGAGATTATCAAAAAGGATCTTCACCTAGATCCTTTTAAATTAAAAATGAAGTTTTAAATCAATCTAAA
GTATATATGAGTAAACTTGGTCTGACAGTTACCAATGCTTAATCAGTGAGGCACCTATCTCAGCGATCTG
TCTATTTCGTTCATCCATAGTTGCCTGACTCCCCGTCGTGTAGATAACTACGATACGGGAGGGCTTACCA
TCTGGCCCCAGTGCTGCAATGATACCGCGAGACCCACGCTCACCGGCTCCAGATTTATCAGCAATAAACC
AGCCAGCCGGAAGGGCCGAGCGCAGAAGTGGTCCTGCAACTTTATCCGCCTCCATCCAGTCTATTAATTG
TTGCCGGGAAGCTAGAGTAAGTAGTTCGCCAGTTAATAGTTTGCGCAACGTTGTTGCCATTGCTACAGGC
ATCGTGGTGTCACGCTCGTCGTTTGGTATGGCTTCATTCAGCTCCGGTTCCCAACGATCAAGGCGAGTTA
CATGATCCCCCATGTTGTGCAAAAAAGCGGTTAGCTCCTTCGGTCCTCCGATCGTTGTCAGAAGTAAGTT
GGCCGCAGTGTTATCACTCATGGTTATGGCAGCACTGCATAATTCTCTTACTGTCATGCCATCCGTAAGA
TGCTTTTCTGTGACTGGTGAGTACTCAACCAAGTCATTCTGAGAATAGTGTATGCGGCGACCGAGTTGCT
CTTGCCCGGCGTCAATACGGGATAATACCGCGCCACATAGCAGAACTTTAAAAGTGCTCATCATTGGAAA
ACGTTCTTCGGGGCGAAAACTCTCAAGGATCTTACCGCTGTTGAGATCCAGTTCGATGTAACCCACTCGT
GCACCCAACTGATCTTCAGCATCTTTTACTTTCACCAGCGTTTCTGGGTGAGCAAAAACAGGAAGGCAAA
ATGCCGCAAAAAAGGGAATAAGGGCGACACGGAAATGTTGAATACTCATACTCTTCCTTTTTCAATATTA
TTGAAGCATTTATCAGGGTTATTGTCTCATGAGCGGATACATATTTGAATGTATTTAGAAAAATAAACAA
ATAGGGGTTCCGCGCACATTTCCCCGAAAAGTGCCACCTGACGTCTAAGAAACCATTATTATCATGACAT
TAACCTATAAAAATAGGCGTATCACGAGGCCCTTTCGTCTCGCGCGTTTCGGTGATGACGGTGAAAACCT
CTGACACATGCAGCTCCCGGAGACGGTCACAGCTTGTCTGTAAGCGGATGCCGGGAGCAGACAAGCCCGT
CAGGGCGCGTCAGCGGGTGTTGGCGGGTGTCGGGGCTGGCTTAACTATGCGGCATCAGAGCAGATTGTAC
TGAGAGTGCACCATATGGACATATTGTCGTTAGAACGCGGCTACAATTAATACATAACCTTATGTATCAT
ACACATACGATTTAGGTGACACTATAGAACGCGGCCGCCAGCTGAAGCTTCGTACGCTGCAGGTCGTGGG
ATTCCTGGGTTAATTAACATCGCTAGCAATGTTGAGATAATTGTTGGGATTCCATTGTTGATAAAGGCTA
TAATATTAGGTATACAGAATATACTAGAAGTTCTCCTCGAGGGTCAGGAATCCCCATAATGGAATCTATA
TTTCTATATACCAATATTACGATTATTCCTCATTCTGTTTTATATGTTTCATTATCCTATTACATTATCA
ATCCTTGCACTTCAGCTTCCTCTAACTTCGATGACAGCTTCTCATAACTTATGTCATCATCTTAACACCG
TATATGATAATATATTGATAATATAACTATTAGTTGATAGACGATAGTGGATTTTTATTCCAACACTATG
TGTGTATTGTGTGTGCGTGTAATATAATCATTTCTAGTCATCTCTAGTCAAAGTAACTTATAAAAGCCTA
AAAAAGGAGGATTTAACATGAATTGTCGGTCCTATAGTGTAGTGGTTATCACTTTCGGTTTTGATCCGGA
CAACCCCGGTTCGAATCCGGGTAGGACCTCTTTTTATTTTTACTCTAACAAATCAACATTGATATTTTTT
GTTGATGTGTTAGAGTGGAGCCAACGATGCTCTTAAGATATACACTTTAGTACTTTTGAAGCTCTTACAG
TTTTTTGATGTCGGAGAAGGCTTATACATATTGTTATTTTCCCTCTACAGGAAAGAAGGTGAACGTTTAG
TTTTTATCAAGGCGCCGAGTAAATTTTATAATATCGAGGCGAGGGAAAAACAAAGCAACGAGAAAGGAAG
CTCAAAGTTGGGATTTACATCATTTCTTTAAAAAGCATCATTGGCTTCTCTCCAATTGTTCAATAAACGC
AGACTAATAGAAATTGAAGTCATTTTCCGGAGAAATATAAAATATTTTCTGCAACTAAGCTATACTCGAT
TTCTTTTAAGTTTCTCCAGAACCAATAAAAAGTAATATCTTAAACTGTTTCTTTCTCATTTTTTCCCCGA
ATTCCATTAAAGAAGATAAGAAACAAGTCTAAGTGCTACTATATCTGATGTCTGAACAGAATTCAGTAGT
AAATGCTGAAAAAGGGGATGGCGAAATATCTTCAAATGTAGAGACTGCTTCTTCAGTCAATCCGTCTGTG
AAACCACAGAATGCTATTAAAGAAGAAGCTAAAGAGACAAATGGTGAAGATCAAAAATGCAAAGGGCCAG
AAAACGCTGGCAGTACGGCAGAAACAAAAGAAACAAGTAACGACGCTACCAACGGAATGAAAACGCCCGA
AGAAACGGAAGATACAAATGACAAACGCCATGACGATGAAGGTGAAGATGGAGATGAAGATGAAGATGAA
GATGAAGATGAAGATGAAGACAATGGGGACGAGGATGATGAGGACGTGGATAGCAGTAGTTCCGAAACCA
GTTCCGAAGACGGGGAAGATTCTGAATCAGTCTCAGGGGAAAGTACTGAGAGTAGCTCTGGAGAAGATGA
AGAATCTGATGAAAGCGATGGAAATACATCAAACAGCTCCTCTGGTGATGAAAGCGGGTCAGAAGAAGAA
GAAGAAGAAGAAGAAGAAG
Features (pLannotate 1.2.2; 17 found; start..end, strand, type, name):
   5520..6218    +  CDS            TagBFP: TagBFP is a basic (constitutively fluorescent) blue fluorescent protein published in 2008, derived from Entacmaea quadricolor. It is reported to be a very rapidly-maturing monomer with very low acid sensitivity.
   6242..6429    +  terminator     ADH1 terminator: S. cerevisiae ADH1; transcription terminator for the S. cerevisiae alcohol dehydrogenase 1 (ADH1) gene
   6481..6514    -  protein_bind   loxP: Cre-mediated recombination occurs in the 8-bp core sequence (GCATACAT). Cre recombinase
   6610..7239    -  CDS            TRP1: TRPF_KLULA - Protein inferred from homology: Swiss-Prot protein existence level 3. From Kluyveromyces lactis (strain ATCC 8585 / CBS 2359 / DSM 70799 / NBRC 1267 / NRRL Y-1140 / WM37) (Yeast) (Candida sphaerica).
   7517..7550    -  protein_bind   loxP: Cre-mediated recombination occurs in the 8-bp core sequence (GCATACAT). Cre recombinase
   7604..7622    -  promoter       T7 promoter: promoter for bacteriophage T7 RNA polymerase
   7644..7697    -  CDS            lacI (fragment): lac repressor; lacI; The lac repressor binds to the lac operator to inhibit transcription in E. coli. This inhibition can be relieved by adding lactose or isopropyl-β-D-thiogalactopyranoside (IPTG).
   7880..8468    -  rep_origin     ori: high-copy-number ColE1/pMB1/pBR322/pUC origin of replication
   8639..9499    -  CDS            AmpR: β-lactamase; bla; confers resistance to ampicillin, carbenicillin, and related antibiotics
   9500..9604    -  promoter       AmpR promoter: bla
   9699..9734    +  CDS            rop (fragment): Rop protein, which maintains plasmids at low copy number; rop
   9836..9887    +  misc_feature   bom (fragment): basis of mobility region from pBR322
   9950..9968    +  promoter       SP6 promoter: promoter for bacteriophage SP6 RNA polymerase
  10020..10265   +  CDS            YE11_YEAST (fragment): Experimental evidence at transcript level: Swiss-Prot protein existence level 2. From Saccharomyces cerevisiae (strain ATCC 204508 / S288c) (Baker's yeast).
  10283..10357   -  CDS            YD340_YEAST (fragment): Protein uncertain: Swiss-Prot protein existence level 5. From Saccharomyces cerevisiae (strain ATCC 204508 / S288c) (Baker's yeast).
  10457..10528   +  ncRNA          tRNA: Accession: RF00005 - tRNA
  11038..5495    +  CDS            SEC7 (across the origin): SEC7_YEAST - Experimental evidence at protein level: Swiss-Prot protein existence level 1. May play a role in vesicular budding and traffic between compartments of the Golgi apparatus. From Saccharomyces cerevisiae (strain ATCC 204508 / S288c) (Baker's yeast).
