[The description below was written by a language model from this plasmid's Addgene catalogue record and pLannotate feature annotations shown in this document.]
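Description:
ZJOM103 is a yeast integrating expression plasmid of about 11.6 kb, built on the Clhn-mTagBFP2-Trp backbone, that places an additional copy of SEC7 fused to the blue fluorescent protein mTagBFP2 into the Saccharomyces cerevisiae genome. It is propagated in E. coli through a high-copy ColE1/pUC-type origin with ampicillin selection (AmpR under its bla promoter). No yeast replication origin (2μ or CEN/ARS) is annotated, which fits its stated use as an integrating construct. Selection in yeast relies on the Kluyveromyces lactis TRP1 auxotrophic marker. This marker is flanked by two loxP sites, an arrangement that would in principle allow it to be excised with Cre recombinase after integration.

The roughly 7 kb insert, named p1k-SEC7-mTagBFP2, was assembled by Gibson cloning. The SEC7 open reading frame spans the plasmid's numbering origin and is followed directly by the C-terminal fluorescent protein (annotated as TagBFP, of which mTagBFP2 is a derivative) and the ADH1 terminator. The promoter is not explicitly annotated. The "p1k" in the insert name and the several hundred bases of unannotated sequence upstream of the SEC7 start suggest native upstream sequence, but the record does not confirm this. Further upstream lie short S. cerevisiae genomic fragments and a tRNA. These may be part of a homology region for chromosomal targeting, although the integration locus is not stated. SP6 and T7 promoters and small lacI, rop and bom fragments are backbone remnants.

Sec7 acts in Golgi vesicle traffic, and the fusion serves as a blue fluorescent marker for the late Golgi/early endosome. It belongs to a validated set of organelle markers for live-cell imaging and colocalisation studies in budding yeast.
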