Addgene plasmid #133664: ZJOM103
Purpose: Integration of SEC7-mTagBFP2 as an additional copy in genome, use auxotrophic marker TRP1(Kluyveromyces lactis). Marker for yeast late golgi/early endosome.
Depositing lab: Zhiping Xie. Depositing organization: Shanghai Jiao Tong University. Publication: A Validated Set of Fluorescent-Protein-Based Markers for Major Organelles in Yeast (Saccharomyces cerevisiae). Zhu J, Zhang ZT, Tang SW, Zhao BS, Li H, Song JZ, Li D, Xie Z. MBio. 2019 Sep 3;10(5). pii: mBio.01691-19. doi: 10.1128/mBio.01691-19. PubMed 31481383.
Backbone
  Vector backbone: Clhn-mTagBFP2-Trp
  Vector type: Yeast Expression
Growth in bacteria
  Bacterial resistance: Ampicillin, 100 μg/mL
  Growth temperature: 37°C
  Growth strain: DH5alpha
  Copy number: Unknown
Gene/Insert
  Gene/Insert name: p1k-SEC7-mTagBFP2
  Species: S. cerevisiae (budding yeast)
  Insert size (bp): 7000
  Entrez Gene: SEC7 (a.k.a. YDR170C)
  Tag / fusion protein: mTagBFP2 (C terminal on insert)
  Cloning method: Gibson Cloning
Terms and licenses: Academic/Nonprofit Terms; Industry Terms: Not Available to Industry
How to cite: ZJOM103 was a gift from Zhiping Xie (Addgene plasmid # 133664 ; http://n2t.net/addgene:133664 ; RRID:Addgene_133664)
